Features (pLannotate 1.2.2; 24 found; start..end, strand, type, name):
     27..473     +  LTR            LTR: long terminal repeat from Moloney murine leukemia virus
    635..736     +  ncRNA          Gammaretro CES: Accession: RF00374 - Gammaretrovirus core encapsidation signal
    776..979     +  CDS            GGAG_MLVAV (fragment): Experimental evidence at protein level: Swiss-Prot protein existence level 1. Plays a role in viral particle release. Presumably acts by facilitating the fission of the virion bud at the cell surface (PubMed:17267509, PubMed:22828015). May prevent the antiviral activity of murine APOBEC3 (PubMed:25505062, PubMed:23671100, PubMed:20702647). From AKV murine leukemia virus (AKR (endogenous) murine leukemia virus).
   1005..1030    +  misc_feature   pol region (fragment): Moloney murine leukemia virus (MMLV) pol region containing the splice acceptor site
   1041..1742    +  CDS            dTomato: dTomato is a basic (constitutively fluorescent) orange fluorescent protein published in 2004, derived from Discosoma sp.. It is reported to be a somewhat slowly-maturing dimer with low acid sensitivity.
   1824..2348    +  CDS            srtA (fragment): SRTA_STAA8 - Experimental evidence at protein level: Swiss-Prot protein existence level 1. Transpeptidase that anchors surface proteins to the cell wall (PubMed:10427003, PubMed:10446208, PubMed:10535938, PubMed:11714722, PubMed:14769030, PubMed:15247224). Recognizes and modifies its substrate by proteolytic cleavage of a C-terminal sorting signal. Following cleavage, a covalent intermediate is formed via a thioester bond between the sortase and its substrate, which is then transferred and covalently attached to the cell wall (PubMed:10446208, PubMed:10535938, PubMed:11714722, PubMed:14769030,
   2364..2510    +  CDS            PDGFRβ TM domain: transmembrane domain from platelet derived growth factor receptor beta
   2523..2582    +  CDS            S (fragment): HBSAG_WHV6 - Experimental evidence at transcript level: Swiss-Prot protein existence level 2. The middle envelope protein plays an important role in the budding of the virion. It is involved in the induction of budding in a nucleocapsid independent way. In this process the majority of envelope proteins bud to form subviral lipoprotein particles of 22 nm of diameter that do not contain a nucleocapsid (By similarity). From Woodchuck hepatitis B virus (isolate w64/pWS23) (WHV).
   2714..3117    +  misc_feature   WPRE: woodchuck hepatitis virus posttranscriptional regulatory element
   3124..3420    +  CDS            X (fragment): X_WHV1 - Experimental evidence at protein level: Swiss-Prot protein existence level 1. Multifunctional protein that plays a role in silencing host antiviral defenses and promoting viral transcription. Does not seem to be essential for HBV infection. May be directly involved in development of cirrhosis and liver cancer (hepatocellular carcinoma). Most of cytosolic activities involve modulation of cytosolic calcium. The effect on apoptosis is controversial depending on the cell types in which the studies have been conducted. May induce apoptosis by localizing in mitochondria and causing loss of
   3450..3557    +  polyA_signal   β-globin poly(A) (fragment): human β-globin polyadenylation signal
   3627..3739    +  LTR            3' LTR (ΔU3) (fragment): self-inactivating 3' long terminal repeat (LTR) from Moloney murine leukemia virus
   3749..4196    +  LTR            LTR: long terminal repeat from Moloney murine leukemia virus
   4268..4284    -  protein_bind   lac operator: The lac repressor binds to the lac operator to inhibit transcription in E. coli. This inhibition can be relieved by adding lactose or isopropyl-β-D-thiogalactopyranoside (IPTG). lac repressor encoded by lacI
   4292..4322    -  promoter       lac promoter: promoter for the E. coli lac operon
   4337..4358    -  protein_bind   CAP binding site: CAP binding activates transcription in the presence of cAMP. E. coli catabolite activator protein
   4371..4463    -  CDS            lacI (fragment): lac repressor; lacI; The lac repressor binds to the lac operator to inhibit transcription in E. coli. This inhibition can be relieved by adding lactose or isopropyl-β-D-thiogalactopyranoside (IPTG).
   4646..5234    -  rep_origin     ori: high-copy-number ColE1/pMB1/pBR322/pUC origin of replication
   5405..6265    -  CDS            AmpR: β-lactamase; bla; confers resistance to ampicillin, carbenicillin, and related antibiotics
   6266..6370    -  promoter       AmpR promoter: bla
   6470..6511    +  CDS            rop (fragment): Rop protein, which maintains plasmids at low copy number; rop
   6645..6736    +  misc_feature   bom (fragment): basis of mobility region from pBR322
   6742..6899    -  CDS            lacZα (fragment): LacZα fragment of β-galactosidase; lacZ fragment
   6907..17      +  LTR            3' LTR (ΔU3) (fragment) (across the origin): self-inactivating 3' long terminal repeat (LTR) from Moloney murine leukemia virus
>Addgene plasmid | SrtA-PDGFR Tm | analyzer sequence | sequence record 230491
TCAAGGTTAGGAACAGAGAGACAGGAGAATATGGGCCAAACAGGATATCTGTGGTAAGCAGTTCCTGCCC
CGGCTCAGGGCCAAGAACAGTTGGAACAGCAGAATATGGGCCAAACAGGATATCTGTGGTAAGCAGTTCC
TGCCCCGGCTCAGGGCCAAGAACAGATGGTCCCCAGATGCGGTCCCGCCCTCAGCAGTTTCTAGAGAACC
ATCAGATGTTTCCAGGGTGCCCCAAGGACCTGAAATGACCCTGTGCCTTATTTGAACTAACCAATCAGTT
CGCTTCTCGCTTCTGTTCGCGCGCTTCTGCTCCCCGAGCTCAATAAAAGAGCCCACAACCCCTCACTCGG
CGCGCCAGTCCTCCGATTGACTGCGTCGCCCGGGTACCCGTATTCCCAATAAAGCCTCTTGCTGTTTGCA
TCCGAATCGTGGACTCGCTGATCCTTGGGAGGGTCTCCTCAGATTGATTGACTGCCCACCTCGGGGGTCT
TTCATTTGGAGGTTCCACCGAGATTTGGAGACCCCTGCCCAGGGACCACCGACCCCCCCGCCGGGAGGTA
AGCTGGCCAGCGGTCGTTTCGTGTCTGTCTCTGTCTTTGGGCGTGTTTGTGCCGGCATCTAATGTTTGCG
CCTGCGTCTGTACTAGTTGGCTAACTAGATCTGTATCTGGCGGTCCCGCGGAAGAACTGACGAGTTCGTA
TTCCCGGCCGCAGCCCCTGGGAGACGTCCCAGCGGCCTCGGGGGCCCGTTTTGTGGCCCATTCTGTATCA
GTTAACCTACCCGAGTCGGACTTTTTGGAGCTCCGCCACTGTCCGAGGGGTACGTGGCTTTGTTGGGGGA
CGAGAGACAGAGACACTTCCCGCCCCCGTCTGAATTTTTGCTTTCGGTTTTACGCCGAAACCGCGCCGCG
CGTCTTGTCTGCTGCAGCATCGTTCTGTGTTGTCTCTGTCTGACTGTGTTTCTGTATTTGTCTGAAAATT
AGCTCGACAAAGTTAAGTAATAGTCCCTCTCTCCAAGCTCACTTACAGGCGGCCGCCACCATGGTGAGCA
AGGGCGAGGAGGTCATCAAAGAGTTCATGCGCTTCAAGGTGCGCATGGAGGGCTCCATGAACGGCCACGA
GTTCGAGATCGAGGGCGAGGGCGAGGGCCGCCCCTACGAGGGCACCCAGACCGCCAAGCTGAAGGTGACC
AAGGGCGGCCCCCTGCCCTTCGCCTGGGACATCCTGTCCCCCCAGTTCATGTACGGCTCCAAGGCGTACG
TGAAGCACCCCGCCGACATCCCCGATTACAAGAAGCTGTCCTTCCCCGAGGGCTTCAAGTGGGAGCGCGT
GATGAACTTCGAGGACGGCGGTCTGGTGACCGTGACCCAGGACTCCTCCCTGCAGGACGGCACGCTGATC
TACAAGGTGAAGATGCGCGGCACCAACTTCCCCCCCGACGGCCCCGTAATGCAGAAGAAGACCATGGGCT
GGGAGGCCTCCACCGAGCGCCTGTACCCCCGCGACGGCGTGCTGAAGGGCGAGATCCACCAGGCCCTGAA
GCTGAAGGACGGCGGCCACTACCTGGTGGAGTTCAAGACGATCTACATGGCCAAGAAGCCCGTGCAACTG
CCCGGCTACTACTACGTGGACACCAAGCTGGACATCACCTCCCACAACGAGGACTACACCATCGTGGAAC
AGTACGAGCGCTCCGAGGGCCGCCACCACCTGTTCCTGTACGGCATGGACGAGCTGTACAAGGGAAGCGG
AGCTACTAACTTCAGCCTGCTGAAGCAGGCTGGAGACGTGGAGGAGAACCCTGGACCGGTACCGTGCACG
CTGCTCCTGCTGTTGGCGGCCGCCCTGGCTCCGACTCAGACCCGCGCCGACTACAAGGATGACGATGACA
AAGGTTCAGGTCTCGAGCAAGCTAAACCTCAAATTCCGAAAGATAAATCGAAAGTGGCAGGCTATATTGA
AATTCCAGATGCTGATATTAAAGAACCAGTATATCCAGGACCAGCAACATCCGAACAATTAAATAGAGGT
GTAAGCTTTGCAGAAGAAAATGAATCACTAGATGATCAAAATATTTCAATTGCAGGACACACTTTCATTG
ACCGTCCGAACTATCAATTTACAAATCTTAAAGCAGCCAAAAAAGGTAGTATGGTGTACTTTAAAGTTGG
TAATGAAACACGTAAGTATAAAATGACAAGTATAAGAAACGTTAAGCCTACAGATGTAGGAGTTCTAGAT
GAACAAAAAGGTAAAGATAAACAATTAACATTAATTACTTGTGATGATTACAATGAAAAGACAGGCGTTT
GGGAAACCCGTAAAATCTTTGTAGCTACAGAAGTCAAAGGTGGTGGCGGTTCAGCTGTGGGCCAGGACAC
GCAGGAGGTCATCGTGGTGCCACACTCCTTGCCCTTTAAGGTGGTGGTGATCTCAGCCATCCTGGCCCTG
GTGGTGCTCACCATCATCTCCCTTATCATCCTCATCATGCTTTGGCAGAAGAAGCCACGTTAAGTGAATT
CGAGCATCTTACCGCCATTTATTCCCATATTTGTTCTGTTTTTCTTGATTTGGGTATACATTTAAATGTT
AATAAAACAAAATGGTGGGGCAATCATTTACATTTTATGGGATATGTAATTACTAGTTCAGGTGTATTGC
CACAAGACAAACATGTTAAGAAACTTTCCCGTTATTTACGCTCTGTTCCTGTTAATCAACCTCTGGATTA
CAAAATTTGTGAAAGATTGACTGATATTCTTAACTATGTTGCTCCTTTTACGCTGTGTGGATATGCTGCT
TTAATGCCTCTGTATCATGCTATTGCTTCCCGTACGGCTTTCGTTTTCTCCTCCTTGTATAAATCCTGGT
TGCTGTCTCTTTATGAGGAGTTGTGGCCCGTTGTCCGTCAACGTGGCGTGGTGTGCTCTGTGTTTGCTGA
CGCAACCCCCACTGGCTGGGGCATTGCCACCACCTGTCAACTCCTTTCTGGGACTTTCGCTTTCCCCCTC
CCGATCGCCACGGCAGAACTCATCGCCGCCTGCCTTGCCCGCTGCTGGACAGGGGCTAGGTTGCTGGGCA
CTGATAATTCCGTGGTGTTGTCGGGGAAGCTGACGTCCTTTCCATGGCTGCTCGCCTGTGTTGCCAACTG
GATCCTGCGCGGGACGTCCTTCTGCTACGTCCCTTCGGCTCTCAATCCAGCGGACCTCCCTTCCCGAGGC
CTTCTGCCGGTTCTGCGGCCTCTCCCGCGTCTTCGCTTTCGGCCTCCGACGAGTCGGATCTCCCTTTGGG
CCGCCTCCCCGCCTGTTTCGCCTCGGCGTCCGGTCCGTGTTGCTTGGTCGTCACCTGTGCAGAATTGCGA
ACCATGGATTCCACCGTGAACTTTGTCTCCTGGCATGCAAATCGTCAACTTGGCATGCCAAGAATTAATT
CGGATCCAAGCTTAGGCCTGCTCGCTTTCTTGCTGTCCCATTTCTATTAAAGGTTCCTTTGTTCCCTAAG
TCCAACTACTAAACTGGGGGATATTATGAAGGGCCTTGAGCATCTGGATTCTGCCTAGCGCTAAGCTTCC
TAACACGAGCCATAGATAGAATAAAAGATTTTATTTAGTCTCCAGAAAAAGGGGGGAATGAAAGACCCCA
CCTGTAGGTTTGGCAAGCTAGCTTAAGTAAGCCATTTTGCAAGGCATGGAAAAATACATAACTGAGAATA
GAGAAGTTCAGATCAAGGTTAGGAACAGAGAGACAGGAGAATATGGGCCAAACAGGATATCTGTGGTAAG
CAGTTCCTGCCCCGGCTCAGGGCCAAGAACAGTTGGAACAGCAGAATATGGGCCAAACAGGATATCTGTG
GTAAGCAGTTCCTGCCCCGGCTCAGGGCCAAGAACAGATGGTCCCCAGATGCGGTCCCGCCCTCAGCAGT
TTCTAGAGAACCATCAGATGTTTCCAGGGTGCCCCAAGGACCTGAAATGACCCTGTGCCTTATTTGAACT
AACCAATCAGTTCGCTTCTCGCTTCTGTTCGCGCGCTTCTGCTCCCCGAGCTCAATAAAAGAGCCCACAA
CCCCTCACTCGGCGCGCCAGTCCTCCGATAGACTGCGTCGCCCGGGGTACCCGTATTCCCAATAAAGCCT
CTTGCTGTTTGCATCCGAATCGTGGACTCGCTGATCCTTGGGAGGGTCTCCTCAGATTGATTGACTGCCC
ACCTCGGGGGTCTTTCATTCTCGAGAGCTTTGGCGTAATCATGGTCATAGCTGTTTCCTGTGTGAAATTG
TTATCCGCTCACAATTCCACACAACATACGAGCCGGAAGCATAAAGTGTAAAGCCTGGGGTGCCTAATGA
GTGAGCTAACTCACATTAATTGCGTTGCGCTCACTGCCCGCTTTCCAGTCGGGAAACCTGTCGTGCCAGC
TGCATTAATGAATCGGCCAACGCGCGGGGAGAGGCGGTTTGCGTATTGGGCGCTCTTCCGCTTCCTCGCT
CACTGACTCGCTGCGCTCGGTCGTTCGGCTGCGGCGAGCGGTATCAGCTCACTCAAAGGCGGTAATACGG
TTATCCACAGAATCAGGGGATAACGCAGGAAAGAACATGTGAGCAAAAGGCCAGCAAAAGGCCAGGAACC
GTAAAAAGGCCGCGTTGCTGGCGTTTTTCCATAGGCTCCGCCCCCCTGACGAGCATCACAAAAATCGACG
CTCAAGTCAGAGGTGGCGAAACCCGACAGGACTATAAAGATACCAGGCGTTTCCCCCTGGAAGCTCCCTC
GTGCGCTCTCCTGTTCCGACCCTGCCGCTTACCGGATACCTGTCCGCCTTTCTCCCTTCGGGAAGCGTGG
CGCTTTCTCAATGCTCACGCTGTAGGTATCTCAGTTCGGTGTAGGTCGTTCGCTCCAAGCTGGGCTGTGT
GCACGAACCCCCCGTTCAGCCCGACCGCTGCGCCTTATCCGGTAACTATCGTCTTGAGTCCAACCCGGTA
AGACACGACTTATCGCCACTGGCAGCAGCCACTGGTAACAGGATTAGCAGAGCGAGGTATGTAGGCGGTG
CTACAGAGTTCTTGAAGTGGTGGCCTAACTACGGCTACACTAGAAGGACAGTATTTGGTATCTGCGCTCT
GCTGAAGCCAGTTACCTTCGGAAAAAGAGTTGGTAGCTCTTGATCCGGCAAACAAACCACCGCTGGTAGC
GGTGGTTTTTTTGTTTGCAAGCAGCAGATTACGCGCAGAAAAAAAGGATCTCAAGAAGATCCTTTGATCT
TTTCTACGGGGTCTGACGCTCAGTGGAACGAAAACTCACGTTAAGGGATTTTGGTCATGAGATTATCAAA
AAGGATCTTCACCTAGATCCTTTTAAATTAAAAATGAAGTTTTAAATCAATCTAAAGTATATATGAGTAA
ACTTGGTCTGACAGTTACCAATGCTTAATCAGTGAGGCACCTATCTCAGCGATCTGTCTATTTCGTTCAT
CCATAGTTGCCTGACTCCCCGTCGTGTAGATAACTACGATACGGGAGGGCTTACCATCTGGCCCCAGTGC
TGCAATGATACCGCGAGACCCACGCTCACCGGCTCCAGATTTATCAGCAATAAACCAGCCAGCCGGAAGG
GCCGAGCGCAGAAGTGGTCCTGCAACTTTATCCGCCTCCATCCAGTCTATTAATTGTTGCCGGGAAGCTA
GAGTAAGTAGTTCGCCAGTTAATAGTTTGCGCAACGTTGTTGCCATTGCTGCTGGCATCGTGGTGTCACG
CTCGTCGTTTGGTATGGCTTCATTCAGCTCCGGTTCCCAACGATCAAGGCGAGTTACATGATCCCCCATG
TTGTGCAAAAAAGCGGTTAGCTCCTTCGGTCCTCCGATCGTTGTCAGAAGTAAGTTGGCCGCAGTGTTAT
CACTCATGGTTATGGCAGCACTGCATAATTCTCTTACTGTCATGCCATCCGTAAGATGCTTTTCTGTGAC
TGGTGAGTACTCAACCAAGTCATTCTGAGAATAGTGTATGCGGCGACCGAGTTGCTCTTGCCCGGCGTCA
ATACGGGATAATACCGCGCCACATAGCAGAACTTTAAAAGTGCTCATCATTGGAAAACGTTCTTCGGGGC
GAAAACTCTCAAGGATCTTACCGCTGTTGAGATCCAGTTCGATGTAACCCACTCGTGCACCCAACTGATC
TTCAGCATCTTTTACTTTCACCAGCGTTTCTGGGTGAGCAAAAACAGGAAGGCAAAATGCCGCAAAAAAG
GGAATAAGGGCGACACGGAAATGTTGAATACTCATACTCTTCCTTTTTCAATATTATTGAAGCATTTATC
AGGGTTATTGTCTCATGAGCGGATACATATTTGAATGTATTTAGAAAAATAAACAAATAGGGGTTCCGCG
CACATTTCCCCGAAAAGTGCCACCTGACGTCTAAGAAACCATTATTATCATGACATTAACCTATAAAAAT
AGGCGTATCACGAGGCCCTTTCGTCTTCAAGCTGCCTCGCGCGTTTCGGTGATGACGGTGAAAACCTCTG
ACACATGCAGCTCCCGGAGACGGTCACAGCTTGTCTGTAAGCGGATGCCGGGAGCAGACAAGCCCGTCAG
GGCGCGTCAGCGGGTGTTGGCGGGTGTCGGGGCGCAGCCATGACCCAGTCACGTAGCGATAGTTACTATG
CGGCATCAGAGCAGATTGTACTGAGAGTGCACCATATGCGGTGTGAAATACCGCACAGATGCGTAAGGAG
AAAATACCGCATCAGGCGCCATTCGCCATTCAGGCTGCGCAACTGTTGGGAAGGGCGATCGGTGCGGGCC
TCTTCGCTATTACGCCAGCTGGCGAAAGGGGGATGTGCTGCAAGGCGATTAAGTTGGGTAACGCCAGGGT
TTTCCCAGTCACGACGTTGTAAAACGACGGCCAGTGAATTAGTACTCTAGCTTAAGTAAGCCATTTTGCA
AGGCATGGAAAAATACATAACTGAGAATAGAGAAGTTCAGA
